Addgene plasmid #63982: pST50Trc3-STRHISNDHFR
Purpose: (Empty Backbone) Position 3 transfer plasmid for pST44 polycistronic plasmid suite; N-term cleavable double tag; contains DHFR gene in BamHI-NgoMIV cassette as positive control
Depositing lab: Song Tan. Depositing organization: Pennsylvania State University. Publication: The pST44 polycistronic expression system for producing protein complexes in Escherichia coli. Tan S, Kern RC, Selleck W. Protein Expr Purif. 2005 Apr;40(2):385-95. 10.1016/j.pep.2004.12.002 PubMed 15766881.
Backbone
  Vector backbone: pST50Trc
  Vector type: Bacterial Expression
  Tag / fusion protein: 6xHis & Strep II (STR); TEV cleavable (N terminal on backbone)
Growth in bacteria
  Bacterial resistance: Ampicillin, 100 μg/mL
  Growth temperature: 37°C
  Growth strain: DH5alpha
  Copy number: Unknown
Gene/Insert
  Gene/Insert name: None
  Tag / fusion protein: 6xHis & Strep II (STR); TEV cleavable (N terminal on backbone)
Terms and licenses: Academic/Nonprofit Terms; Industry Terms: Not Available to Industry
Depositor comments: Replace DHFR with GOI using BamHI/NgoMIV; Clone out cassette using SacI/KpnI
How to cite: pST50Trc3-STRHISNDHFR was a gift from Song Tan (Addgene plasmid # 63982 ; http://n2t.net/addgene:63982 ; RRID:Addgene_63982)
