[The description below was written by a language model from this plasmid's Addgene catalogue record and pLannotate feature annotations shown in this document.]
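Description:
pST50Trc3-STRHISNDHFR is a 3,355 bp bacterial expression plasmid on the pST50Trc backbone that serves as the position 3 transfer vector of the pST44 polycistronic suite, a system for co-expressing the subunits of protein complexes in Escherichia coli. It is catalogued as an empty backbone. It replicates from a ColE1/pMB1-type origin, accompanied by the pBR322-derived bom region and the rop gene, which normally moderates copy number (the record lists copy number as unknown). Selection is by ampicillin through the bla beta-lactamase gene with its own promoter, followed by an fd terminator.

The expression cassette is driven by a T7 promoter with the efficient T7 gene 10 ribosome binding site and is closed by a T7 terminator, so expression depends on a host that supplies T7 RNA polymerase. The open reading frame begins with an N-terminal double affinity tag, Strep-tag II followed by a hexahistidine tag, and then a TEV protease site that lets both tags be removed after purification. The automated annotation's capTEV and 9xHis fragment calls in this region appear to be partial matches to that same tag block, and the short SET1 fragment just upstream of the terminator probably reflects T7-derived flanking sequence rather than a functional tag.

Downstream of the TEV site sits E. coli folA, encoding dihydrofolate reductase, in a BamHI–NgoMIV cassette as a positive control for expression. Users replace DHFR with their gene of interest using those two sites. The resulting tagged translation cassette is then excised with SacI and KpnI for transfer into the third position of a pST44 polycistronic plasmid, where it is expressed alongside the other subunits.
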