Features (pLannotate 1.2.2; 16 found; start..end, strand, type, name):
     27..45      +  promoter       T7 promoter: promoter for bacteriophage T7 RNA polymerase
     89..111     +  RBS            RBS: efficient ribosome binding site from bacteriophage T7 gene 10 (Olins and Rangwala, 1989)
    128..147     +  CDS            Strep-Tag II (fragment): peptide that binds Strep-Tactin®, an engineered form of streptavidin
    161..177     +  CDS            capTEV™ (fragment): composite tag for in vivo biotinylation, TEV protease cleavage, and 6xHis tagging
    190..206     -  CDS            9xHis (fragment): 9xHis affinity tag
    206..224     +  CDS            TEV site (fragment): tobacco etch virus (TEV) protease recognition and cleavage site
    230..703     +  CDS            folA: DYR_ECOLI - Also known as tmrA. Experimental evidence at protein level: Swiss-Prot protein existence level 1. Key enzyme in folate metabolism. Catalyzes an essential reaction for de novo glycine and purine synthesis, and for DNA precursor synthesis. From Escherichia coli (strain K12).
    744..793     +  CDS            SET1 (fragment): solubility-enhancement tag derived from T7 phage gene 10B
    801..848     +  terminator     T7 terminator: transcription terminator for bacteriophage T7 RNA polymerase
    913..1004    +  promoter       AmpR promoter: bla
   1005..1862    +  CDS            bla: BLAT_ECOLX - Experimental evidence at protein level: Swiss-Prot protein existence level 1. TEM-type are the most prevalent beta-lactamases in enterobacteria; they hydrolyze the beta-lactam bond in susceptible beta-lactam antibiotics, thus conferring resistance to penicillins and cephalosporins. TEM-3 and TEM-4 are capable of hydrolyzing cefotaxime and ceftazidime. TEM-5 is capable of hydrolyzing ceftazidime. TEM-6 is capable of hydrolyzing ceftazidime and aztreonam. TEM-8/CAZ-2, TEM- 16/CAZ-7 and TEM-24/CAZ-6 are markedly active against ceftazidime. IRT- 4 shows resistance to beta-lactamase in
   1869..1908    +  terminator     fd terminator: central terminator from bacteriophage fd (Otsuka and Kunisawa, 1982)
   1939..2527    +  rep_origin     ori: high-copy-number ColE1/pMB1/pBR322/pUC origin of replication
   2713..2852    -  misc_feature   bom: basis of mobility region from pBR322
   2954..3145    -  CDS            rop: Rop protein, which maintains plasmids at low copy number; rop
   3185..3295    +  CDS            mbeC (fragment): MBEC_ECOLX - Experimental evidence at protein level: Swiss-Prot protein existence level 1. Required for efficient mobilization of ColE1 plasmid and is thus essential to promote the specific transfer of the plasmid during conjugation. Probably functions by inducing DNA bending, helping the MbeA relaxase to melt the DNA around the nic site and cleave the phosphodiester bond. Binds specifically double-stranded DNA (dsDNA) containing the ColE1 oriT but does not recognize the inverted repeat (IR). From Escherichia coli.
>Addgene plasmid #63982 | pST50Trc3-STRHISNDHFR | depositor full sequence | sequence record 177388 | Full Sequence
GGCACCATGCATCGATCCCGCGAAATTAATACGACTCACTATAGGGAGACCACAACGGTTTCCCTCCGGC
TCCGGAGAGCTCAATAATTTTGTTTAACTTTAAGAAGGAGATATACATATGGCAAGCTGGAGCCACCCGC
AGTTCGAGAAAGGATCTAGCCATCATCATCATCATCACAGCAGCGGATCTGGTGGTGGTGGTGGTGAAAA
CCTGTACTTCCAGGGATCCATCAGTCTGATTGCGGCGCTAGCGGTAGATCGCGTTATCGGCATGGAAAAC
GCCATGCCATGGAACCTGCCTGCCGATCTCGCCTGGTTTAAACGCAACACCTTAAATAAACCCGTGATTA
TGGGGCGCCATACCTGGGAATCAATCGGTAGGCCTTTGCCCGGCCGCAAAAATATTATCCTCAGCAGTCA
ACCCGGGACCGATGATCGGGTTACCTGGGTTAAATCGGTCGACGAAGCCATCGCGGCGTGTGGTGACGTA
CCAGAAATCATGGTGATTGGCGGCGGACGCGTTTATGAACAGTTCTTGCCAAAAGCGCAAAAACTGTATC
TGACGCATATCGATGCAGAAGTGGAAGGCGACACCCATTTTCCGGATTACGAGCCGGATGACTGGGAATC
GGTATTCAGCGAATTCCACGATGCTGATGCGCAGAACTCGCATAGCTATTGTTTCGAAATCCTCGAGCGT
CGTGCCGGCTAATGTACAGGTACCACGCGTGCGCGCTGATCCGGCTGCTAACAAAGCCCGAAAGGAAGCT
GAGTTGGCTGCTGCCACCGCTGAGCAATAACTAGCATAACCCCTTGGGGCCTCTAAACGGGTCTTGAGGG
GTTTTTTGCTGAAAGGAGGAACTATATCGGGATTAGCCCGCCTAATGAGCGGGCTTTTTTTTAATTCCCC
TATTTGTTTATTTTTCTAAATACATTCAAATATGTATCCGCTCATGAGACAATAACCCTGATAAATGCTT
CAATAATATTGAAAAAGGAAGAGTATGAGTATTCAACATTTCCGTGTCGCCCTTATTCCCTTTTTTGCGG
CATTTTGCCTTCCTGTTTTTGCTCACCCAGAAACGCTCGTGAAAGTAAAAGACGCAGAGGACCAATTGGG
GGCACGAGTGGGATACATAGAACTGGACTTGAATAGCGGTAAAATCCTTGAGAGTTTTCGCCCTGAAGAG
CGTTTTCCAATGATGAGCACTTTCAAAGTTCTGCTATGTGGAGCAGTATTATCCCGTGTAGATGCGGGGC
AAGAGCAACTCGGACGACGAATACACTATTCGCAGAATGACTTGGTTGAATACTCCCCAGTGACAGAAAA
GCACCTTACGGACGGAATGACGGTAAGAGAATTATGTAGTGCCGCCATAACGATGAGTGATAACACTGCG
GCGAACTTACTTCTGACAACCATCGGTGGACCGAAGGAATTAACCGCTTTTTTGCACAATATGGGAGACC
ATGTAACTCGCCTTGACCGTTGGGAACCAGAACTGAATGAAGCCATACCAAACGACGAGCGAGACACCAC
AATGCCTGCGGCAATGGCAACAACATTACGCAAACTATTAACTGGCGAACTACTTACTCTGGCTTCACGG
CAACAATTAATAGACTGGCTTGAAGCGGATAAAGTTGCAGGACCACTACTGCGTTCGGCACTTCCTGCTG
GCTGGTTTATTGCTGATAAATCTGGGGCAGGAGAGCGTGGTTCACGGGGTATCATTGCCGCACTTGGACC
AGATGGTAAGCCTTCCCGTATCGTAGTTATCTACACGACGGGTAGTCAGGCAACTATGGACGAACGAAAT
AGACAGATTGCTGAAATAGGGGCTTCACTGATTAAGCATTGGTAAACCGATACAATTAAAGGCTCCTTTT
GGAGCCTTTTTTTTTGGACGGACCGGTAGAAAAGATCAAAGGATCTTCTTGAGATCCTTTTTTTCTGCGC
GTAATCTGCTGCTTGCAAACAAAAAAACCACCGCTACCAGCGGTGGTTTGTTTGCCGGATCAAGAGCTAC
CAACTCTTTTTCCGAAGGTAACTGGCTTCAGCAGAGCGCAGATACCAAATACTGTCCTTCTAGTGTAGCC
GTAGTTAGGCCACCACTTCAAGAACTCTGTAGCACCGCCTACATACCTCGCTCTGCTAATCCTGTTACCA
GTGGCTGCTGCCAGTGGCGATAAGTCGTGTCTTACCGGGTTGGACTCAAGACGATAGTTACCGGATAAGG
CGCAGCGGTCGGGCTGAACGGGGGGTTCGTGCACACAGCCCAGCTTGGAGCGAACGACCTACACCGAACT
GAGATACCTACAGCGTGAGCTATGAGAAAGCGCCACGCTTCCCGAAGGGAGAAAGGCGGACAGGTATCCG
GTAAGCGGCAGGGTCGGAACAGGAGAGCGCACGAGGGAGCTTCCAGGGGGAAACGCCTGGTATCTTTATA
GTCCTGTCGGGTTTCGCCACCTCTGACTTGAGCGTCGATTTTTGTGATGCTCGTCAGGGGGGCGGAGCCT
ATGGAAAAACGCCAGCAACGCGGCCTTTTTACGGTTCCTGGCCTTTTGCTGGCCTTTTGCTCACATGTTC
TTTCCTGCGTTATCCCCTGATTCTGTGGATAACCGTATTACCGCCTTTGAGTGAGCTGATACCGCTCGCC
GCAGCCGAACGACCGAGCGCAGCGAGTCAGTGAGCGAGGAAGCGGAAGAGCGCCTGATGCGGTATTTTCT
CCTTACGCATCTGTGCGGTATTTCACACCGCAATGGTGCACTCTCAGTACAATCTGCTCTGATGCCGCAT
AGTTAAGCCAGTATACACTCCGCTATCGCTACGTGACTGGGTCATGGCTGCGCCCCGACACCCGCCAACA
CCCGCTGACGCGCCCTGACGGGCTTGTCTGCTCCCGGCATCCGCTTACAGACAAGCTGTGACCGTCTCCG
GGAGCTGCATGTGTCAGAGGTTTTCACCGTCATCACCGAAACGCGCGAGGCAGCTGCGGTAAAGCTCATC
AGCGTGGTCGTGAAGCGATTCACAGATGTCTGCCTGTTCATCCGCGTCCAGCTCGTTGAGTTTCTCCAGA
AGCGTTAATGTCTGGCTTCTGATAAAGCGGGCCATGTTAAGGGCGGTTTTTTCCTGTTTGGTCACTGATG
CCTCCGTGTAAGGGGGATTTCTGTTCATGGGGTAATGATACCGATGAAACGAGAGAGGATGCTCACGATA
CGGGTTACTGATGATGAACATGCCCGGTTACTGGAACGTTGTGAGGGTAAACAACTGGCGGTATGGATGC
GGCGGGACCAGAGAAAAATCACTCAGGGTCAATGCCAGCGCTTCGTTAATACAGATGTAGGTGTT
