>Addgene plasmid #63982 | pST50Trc3-STRHISNDHFR | addgene partial sequence | sequence record 177526 | T7term 5'-GCTAGTTATTGCTCAGCGG-3'
TCGAGGATTTCGAAACAATAGCTATGCGAGTTCTGCGCATCAGCATCGTGGAATTCGCTGAATACCGATT
CCCAGTCATCCGGCTCGTAATCCGGAAAATGGGTGTCGCCTTCCACTTCTGCATCGATATGCGTCAGATA
CAGTTTTTGCGCTTTTGGCAAGAACTGTTCATAAACGCGTCCGCCGCCAATCACCATGATTTCTGGTACG
TCACCACACGCCGCGATGGCTTCGTCGACCGATTTAACCCAGGTAACCCGATCATCGGTCCCGGGTTGAC
TGCTGAGGATAATATTTTTGCGGCCGGGCAAAGGCCTACCGATTGATTCCCAGGTATGGCGCCCCATAAT
CACGGGTTTATTTAAGGTGTTGCGTTTAAACCAGGCGAGATCGGCAGGCAGGTTCCATGGCATGGCGTTT
TCCATGCCGATAACGCGATCTACCGCTAGCGCCGCAATCAGACTGATGGATCCCTGGAAGTACAGGTTTT
CACCACCACCACCACCAGATCCGCTGCTGTGATGATGATGATGATGGCTAGATCCTTTCTCGAACTGCGG
GTGGCTCCAGCTTGCCATATGTATATCTCCTTCTTAAAGTTAAACAAAATTA
